>Addgene plasmid #115803 | pscALPS gag-gfp Blasti | addgene full sequence | sequence record 232350 | Addgene NGS Result
AATCTGCTTAGGGTTAGGCGTTTTGCGCTGCTTCGCGATGTACGGGCCAGATATACGCGCTGTGGAATGT
GTGTCAGTTAGGGTGTGGAAAGTCCCCAGGCTCCCCAGCAGGCAGAAGTATGCAAAGCATGCATCTCAAT
TAGTCAGCAACCAGGTGTGGAAAGTCCCCAGGCTCCCCAGCAGGCAGAAGTATGCAAAGCATGCATCTCA
ATTAGTCAGCAACCATAGTCCCGCCCCTAACTCCGCCCATCCCGCCCCTAACTCCGCCCAGTTCCGCCCA
TTCTCCGCCCCATGGCTGACTAATTTTTTTTATTTATGCAGAGGCCGAGGCCGCCTCTGCCTCTGAGCTA
TTCCAGAAGTAGTGAGGAGGCTTTTTTGGAGGCCTAGGCTTTTGCAAAAAGCTCGCGTTGACATTGATTA
TTGACTAGTTATTAATAGTAATCAATTACGGGGTCATTAGTTCATAGCCCATATATGGAGTTCCGCGTTA
CATAACTTACGGTAAATGGCCCGCCTGGCTGACCGCCCAACGACCCCCGCCCATTGACGTCAATAATGAC
GTATGTTCCCATAGTAACGCCAATAGGGACTTTCCATTGACGTCAATGGGTGGAGTATTTACGGTAAACT
GCCCACTTGGCAGTACATCAAGTGTATCATATGCCAAGTACGCCCCCTATTGACGTCAATGACGGTAAAT
GGCCCGCCTGGCATTATGCCCAGTACATGACCTTATGGGACTTTCCTACTTGGCAGTACATCTACGTATT
AGTCATCGCTATTACCATGGTGATGCGGTTTTGGCAGTACATCAATGGGCGTGGATAGCGGTTTGACTCA
CGGGGATTTCCAAGTCTCCACCCCATTGACGTCAATGGGAGTTTGTTTTGGCACCAAAATCAACGGGACT
TTCCAAAATGTCGTAACAACTCCGCCCCATTGACGCAAATGGGCGGTAGGCGTGTACGGTGGGAGGTCTA
TATAAGCAGCGCGTTTTGCCTGTACTGGGTCTCTCTGGTTAGACCAGATCTGAGCCTGGGAGCTCTCTGG
CTAACTAGGGAACCCACTGCTTAAGCCTCAATAAAGCTTGCCTTGAGTGCTTCAAGTAGTGTGTGCCCGT
CTGTTGTGTGACTCTGGTAACTAGAGATCCCTCAGACCCTTTTAGTCAGTGTGGAAAATCTCTAGCAGTG
GCGCCCGAACAGGGACTTGAAAGCGAAAGGGAAACCAGAGGAGCTCTCTCGACGCAGGACTCGGCTTGCT
GAAGCGCGCACGGCAAGAGGCGAGGGGCGGCGACTGGTGAGTACGCCAAAAATTTTGACTAGCGGAGGCT
AGAAGGAGAGAGATGGGTGCGAGAGCGTCAGTATTAAGCGGGGGAGAATTAGATCGCGATGGGAAAAAAT
TCGGTTAAGGCCAGGGGGAAAGAAAAAATATAAATTAAAACATATAGTATGGGCAAGCAGGGAGCTAGAA
CGATTCGCAGTTAATCCTGGCCTGTTAGAAACATCAGAAGGCTGTAGACAAATACTGGGACAGCTACAAC
CATCCCTTCAGACAGGATCAGAAGAACTTAGATCATTATATAATACAGTAGCAACCCTCTATTGTGTGCA
TCAAAGGATAGAGATAAAAGACACCAAGGAAGCTTTAGACAAGATAGAGGAAGAGCAAAACAAAAGTAAG
ACCACCGCACAGCAAGCGGCCGGCCGCTGATCTTCAGACCTGGAGGAGGAGATATGAGGGACAATTGGAG
AAGTGAATTATATAAATATAAAGTAGTAAAAATTGAACCATTAGGAGTAGCACCCACCAAGGCAAAGAGA
AGAGTGGTGCAGAGAGAAAAAAGAGCAGTGGGAATAGGAGCTTTGTTCCTTGGGTTCTTGGGAGCAGCAG
GAAGCACTATGGGCGCAGCGTCAATGACGCTGACGGTACAGGCCAGACAATTATTGTCTGGTATAGTGCA
GCAGCAGAACAATTTGCTGAGGGCTATTGAGGCGCAACAGCATCTGTTGCAACTCACAGTCTGGGGCATC
AAGCAGCTCCAGGCAAGAATCCTGGCTGTGGAAAGATACCTAAAGGATCAACAGCTCCTGGGGATTTGGG
GTTGCTCTGGAAAACTCATTTGCACCACTGCTGTGCCTTGGAATGCTAGTTGGAGTAATAAATCTCTGGA
ACAGATTTGGAATCACACGACCTGGATGGAGTGGGACAGAGAATTAACAATTACACAAGCTTAATACACT
CCTTAATTGAAGAATCGCAAAACCAGCAAGAAAAGAATGAACAAGAATTATTGGAATTAGATAAATGGGC
AAGTTTGTGGAATTGGTTTAACATAACAAATTGGCTGTGGTATATAAAATTATTCATAATGATAGTAGGA
GGCTTGGTAGGTTTAAGAATAGTTTTTGCTGTACTTTCTATAGTGAATAGAGTTAGGCAGGGATATTCAC
CATTATCGTTTCAGACCCACCTCCCAACCCCGAGGGGACCCGACAGGCCCGAAGGAATAGAAGAAGAAGG
TGGAGAGAGAGACAGAGACAGATCCATTCGATTAGTGAACGGATCGGCACTGCGTGCGCCAATTCTGCAG
ACAAATGGCAGTATTCATCCACAATTTTAAAAGAAAAGGGGGGATTGGGGGGTACAGTGCAGGGGAAAGA
ATAGTAGACATAATAGCAACAGACATACAAACTAAAGAATTACAAAAACAAATTACAAAAATTCAAAATT
TTCGGGTTTATTACAGGGACAGCAGAGATCCAGTTTGGTTAATTAACTGCAGCCCCGATAAAATAAAAGA
TTTTATTTAGTCTCCAGAAAAAGGGGGGAATGAAAGACCCCACCTGTAGGTTTGGCAAGCTAGCTGCAGT
AACGCCATTTTGCAAGGCATGGAAAAATACCAAACCAAGAATAGAGAAGTTCAGATCAAGGGCGGGTACA
TGAAAATAGCTAACGTTGGGCCAAACAGGATATCTGCGGTGAGCAGTTTCGGCCCCGGCCCGGGGCCAAG
AACAGATGGTCACCGCAGTTTCGGCCCCGGCCCGAGGCCAAGAACAGATGGTCCCCAGATATGGCCCAAC
CCTCAGCAGTTTCTTAAGACCCATCAGATGTTTCCAGGCTCCCCCAAGGACCTGAAATGACCCTGCGCCT
TATTTGAATTAACCAATCAGCCTGCTTCTCGCTTCTGTTCGCGCGCTTCTGCTTCCCGAGCTCTATAAAA
GAGCTCACAACCCCTCACTCGGCGCGCCAGTCCTCCGACAGACTGAGTCGCCCGGGGGTCTAGAGCCGCC
ATGGCGGCAAGGGCAAGCGTGCTGAGCGGGGGGGAGCTGGACAAATGGGAGAAAATCCGGCTGAGACCTG
GAGGCAAGAAACAGTATAAACTGAAGCACATCGTGTGGGCTAGCAGAGAACTGGAGAGGTTCGCAGTCAA
CCCCGGCCTGCTGGAAACATCCGAGGGATGCCGACAGATTCTGGGGCAGCTGCAGCCTTCCCTGCAGACT
GGATCCGAGGAACTGCGCAGTCTGTACAACACAGTGGCCACCCTGTATTGCGTGCATCAGCGGATTGACG
TGAAAGATACCAAGGAGGCTCTGGACAAAATCGAGGAAGAGCAGAATAAGTCCAAGAAAAAGGCACAGCA
GGCGGCCGCAGATACAGGGAACAATAGCCAGGTGTCCCAGAACTAC
[693 nt withheld, positions 3687-4379]
GCTGAGGCAATGAGCCAGGTCACCAATCCAGCCACAATCATGATTCAGAAGGGCAACTTCCGGAACCAGC
GCAAAACCGTGAAGTGCTTTAACTGTGGCAAAGAGGGGCATATCGCAAAGAATTGCAGGGCCCCTCGGAA
AAAGGGATGCTGGAAATGTGGAAAGGAAGGCCACCAGATGAAGGACTGTACTGAGAGACAGGCTAACTTC
CTGGGCAAAATTTGGCCCTCCCATAAGGGGAGACCCGGGAATTTTCTGCAGAGCCGGCCTGAGCCAACCG
CACCACCCGAAGAGAGTTTCAGGTTTGGCGAAGAGACTACCACACCATCACAGAAACAGGAACCCATCGA
CAAGGAGCTGTATCCTCTGGCAAGTCTGCGAAGCCTGTTTGGAAGCGACCCCTCATCTCAGGGCGGAAGC
GGCGGATCCATGGTCTCAAAGGGGGAAGAGCTGTTTACTGGGGTCGTGCCTATTCTGGTCGAACTGGACG
GGGATGTCAACGGCCACAAGTTTAGTGTGAGCGGAGAGGGAGAAGGCGACGCCACTTACGGAAAGCTGAC
CCTGAAATTCATTTGCACCACAGGCAAGCTGCCAGTGCCCTGGCCTACCCTGGTCACTACCCTGACATAC
GGCGTCCAGTGTTTTAGTAGGTATCCTGACCACATGAAGCAGCATGATTTCTTTAAATCAGCTATGCCAG
AGGGATACGTGCAGGAACGCACCATTTTCTTTAAGGACGATGGCAACTACAAGACTCGAGCAGAGGTGAA
GTTCGAAGGGGACACCCTGGTCAACCGGATCGAGCTGAAGGGAATCGACTTTAAAGAAGATGGAAACATC
CTGGGCCACAAGCTGGAGTACAACTATAATTCTCATAACGTGTACATCATGGCCGATAAGCAGAAAAACG
GGATTAAGGTCAATTTCAAAATCAGACACAACATCGAAGACGGCAGCGTGCAGCTGGCTGATCATTACCA
GCAGAACACACCAATTGGCGACGGGCCAGTGCTGCTGCCAGATAATCACTATCTGAGCACTCAGTCCGCC
CTGTCTAAGGACCCTAACGAGAAACGCGATCATATGGTGCTGCTGGAGTTCGTCACAGCCGCTGGGATCA
CTCTGGGAATGGACGAGCTGTATAAATGAGAATTCTCGACCTTGACTGGCGGCGCGACCTTGAGGCCTGC
GTTCGCCTCAGTTGCCCCCTCTGTGCAATGGGGAGACGCGCCTCATCGCTTGACAACGGCCGAAGAGCCG
CCGCGCTTCCGTCTCCCGCGTGCGCGCGCCATGCTGCCCACCCCCGTTCCGCACTGACCCTCCCCCGTGC
CCCGCGTCCCGTACTGCCGCCCCGCCCCGAGTCCCATGCCGCAGCCACCGCGACGGAGCCCGCAGGCGGG
AACCTGCCTCCGCGCGTTAGCGCGCACGCGCGCCTCATGTGTCGTCCCCATCAGCGCCGGCTTCCGTCTA
TAGGCCAGATGCACTGTCACTCTGGCGAAGTCGCAGACCCGATTGGCCGGGACGGAGGCGCGAGACCGGG
TTGCGGGCGGGGCCGAACGTGGTATAAAAGGGGCGGGAGGCCAGGCTCGTGCCGTTTTGCAGACGCCACC
GCCGAGGAAAACCGTGTACTATTAGCCACGCGTGCCGCCATGGCTAAACCACTGTCCCAGGAAGAATCCA
CACTGATCGAACGAGCAACCGCTACTATCAACTCAATCCCAATCTCCGAAGACTACTCTGTGGCCTCCGC
CGCCCTGAGCAGCGACGGACGAATCTTCACCGGCGTGAACGTCTACCACTTTACCGGCGGCCCCTGCGCT
GAGCTGGTGGTCCTGGGAACTGCAGCCGCTGCAGCCGCTGGAAATCTGACCTGTATCGTGGCTATCGGGA
ACGAAAATAGGGGAATCCTGTCTCCATGCGGCCGGTGTAGACAGGTCCTGCTGGATCTGCATCCCGGGAT
CAAGGCAATTGTGAAAGACTCAGATGGACAGCCCACAGCCGTCGGCATTCGCGAGCTGCTGCCTAGCGGC
TATGTGTGGGAAGGGTGAGCGATCGCTAATCAACCTCTGGATTACAAAATTTGTGAAAGATTGACTGGTA
TTCTTAACTATGTTGCTCCTTTTACGCTATGTGGATACGCTGCTTTAATGCCTTTGTATCATGCTATTGC
TTCCCGTATGGCTTTCATTTTCTCCTCCTTGTATAAATCCTGGTTGCTGTCTCTTTATGAGGAGTTGTGG
CCCGTTGTCAGGCAACGTGGCGTGGTGTGCACTGTGTTTGCTGACGCAACCCCCACTGGTTGGGGCATTG
CCACCACCTGTCAGCTCCTTTCCGGGACTTTCGCTTTCCCCCTCCCTATTGCCACGGCGGAACTCATCGC
CGCCTGCCTTGCCCGCTGCTGGACAGGGGCTCGGCTGTTGGGCACTGACAATTCCGTGGTGTTGTCGGGG
AAGCTGACGTCCTTTCCATGGCTGCTCGCCTGTGTTGCCACCTGGATTCTGCGCGGGACGTCCTTCTGCT
ACGTCCCTTCGGCCCTCAATCCAGCGGACCTTCCTTCCCGCGGCCTGCTGCCGGCTCTGCGGCCTCTTCC
GCGTCTTCGCCTTCGCCCTCAGACGAGTCGGATCTCCCTTTGGGCCGCCTCCCCGCTTAATCGCGTCGAG
ACCTAGAAAAACATGGAGCAATCACAAGTAGCAATACAGCAGCTACCAATGCTGATTGTGCCTGGCTAGA
AGCACAAGAGGAGGAGGAGGTGGGTTTTCCAGTCACACCTCAGGTACCTTTAAGACCAATGACTTACAAG
GCAGCTGTAGATCTTAGCCACTTTTTAAAAGAAAAGGGGGGACTGGAAGGGCTAATTCACTCCCAACGAA
GACAAGATATCCTTGATCTGTGGATCTACCACACACAAGGCTACTTCCCTGATTGGCAGAACTACACACC
AGGGCCAGGGATCAGATATCCACTGACCTTTGGATGGTGCTACAAGCTAGTACCAGTTGAGCAAGAGAAG
GTAGAAGAAGCCAATGAAGGAGAGAACACCCGCTTGTTACACCCTGTGAGCCTGCATGGGATGGATGACC
CGGAGAGAGAAGTATTAGAGTGGAGGTTTGACAGCCGCCTAGCATTTCATCACATGGCCCGAGAGCTGCA
TCCGGACTGTACTGGGTCTCTCTGGTTAGACCAGATCTGAGCCTGGGAGCTCTCTGGCTAACTAGGGAAC
CCACTGCTTAAGCCTCAATAAAGCTTGCCTTGAGTGCTTCAAGTAGTGTGTGCCCGTCTGTTGTGTGACT
CTGGTAACTAGAGATCCCTCAGACCCTTTTAGTCAGTGTGGAAAATCTCTAGCAGGGCCCGTTTCATGTG
AGCAAAAGGCCAGCAAAAGGCCAGGAACCGTAAAAAGGCCGCGTTGCTGGCGTTTTTCCATAGGCTCCGC
CCCCCTGACGAGCATCACAAAAATCGACGCTCAAGTCAGAGGTGGCGAAACCCGACAGGACTATAAAGAT
ACCAGGCGTTTCCCCCTGGAAGCTCCCTCGTGCGCTCTCCTGTTCCGACCCTGCCGCTTACCGGATACCT
GTCCGCCTTTCTCCCTTCGGGAAGCGTGGCGCTTTCTCATAGCTCACGCTGTAGGTATCTCAGTTCGGTG
TAGGTCGTTCGCTCCAAGCTGGGCTGTGTGCACGAACCCCCCGTTCAGCCCGACCGCTGCGCCTTATCCG
GTAACTATCGTCTTGAGTCCAACCCGGTAAGACACGACTTATCGCCACTGGCAGCAGCCACTGGTAACAG
GATTAGCAGAGCGAGGTATGTAGGCGGTGCTACAGAGTTCTTGAAGTGGTGGCCTAACTACGGCTACACT
AGAAGAACAGTATTTGGTATCTGCGCTCTGCTGAAGCCAGTTACCTTCGGAAAAAGAGTTGGTAGCTCTT
GATCCGGCAAACAAACCACCGCTGGTAGCGGTGGTTTTTTTGTTTGCAAGCAGCAGATTACGCGCAGAAA
AAAAGGATCTCAAGAAGATCCTTTGATCTTTTCTACGGGGTCTGACGCTCAGTGGAACGAAAACTCACGT
TAAGGGATTTTGGTCATGAGATTATCAAAAAGGATCTTCACCTAGATCCTTTTAAATTAAAAATGAAGTT
TTAAATCAATCTAAAGTATATATGAGTAAACTTGGTCTGACAGTTACCAATGCTTAATCAGTGAGGCACC
TATCTCAGCGATCTGTCTATTTCGTTCATCCATAGTTGCCTGACTCCCCGTCGTGTAGATAACTACGATA
CGGGAGGGCTTACCATCTGGCCCCAGTGCTGCAATGATACCGCGAGACCCACGCTCACCGGCTCCAGATT
TATCAGCAATAAACCAGCCAGCCGGAAGGGCCGAGCGCAGAAGTGGTCCTGCAACTTTATCCGCCTCCAT
CCAGTCTATTAATTGTTGCCGGGAAGCTAGAGTAAGTAGTTCGCCAGTTAATAGTTTGCGCAACGTTGTT
GCCATTGCTACAGGCATCGTGGTGTCACGCTCGTCGTTTGGTATGGCTTCATTCAGCTCCGGTTCCCAAC
GATCAAGGCGAGTTACATGATCCCCCATGTTGTGCAAAAAAGCGGTTAGCTCCTTCGGTCCTCCGATCGT
TGTCAGAAGTAAGTTGGCCGCAGTGTTATCACTCATGGTTATGGCAGCACTGCATAATTCTCTTACTGTC
ATGCCATCCGTAAGATGCTTTTCTGTGACTGGTGAGTACTCAACCAAGTCATTCTGAGAATAGTGTATGC
GGCGACCGAGTTGCTCTTGCCCGGCGTCAATACGGGATAATACCGCGCCACATAGCAGAACTTTAAAAGT
GCTCATCATTGGAAAACGTTCTTCGGGGCGAAAACTCTCAAGGATCTTACCGCTGTTGAGATCCAGTTCG
ATGTAACCCACTCGTGCACCCAACTGATCTTCAGCATCTTTTACTTTCACCAGCGTTTCTGGGTGAGCAA
AAACAGGAAGGCAAAATGCCGCAAAAAAGGGAATAAGGGCGACACGGAAATGTTGAATACTCATACTCTT
CCTTTTTCAATATTATTGAAGCATTTATCAGGGTTATTGTCTCATGAGCGGATACATATTTGAATGTATT
TAGAAAAATAAACAAATAGGGGTTCCGCGCACATTTCCCCGAAAAGTGCCACCTGACGTCGACGGATCGG
GAGATCTCCCGATCCCCTATGGTGCACTCTCAGTACAATCTGCTCTGATGCCGCATAGTTAAGCCAGTAT
CTGCTCCCTGCTTGTGTGTTGGAGGTCGCTGAGTAGTGCGCGAGCAAAATTTAAGCTACAACAAGGCAAG
GCTTGACCGACAATTGCATGAAG
Features (pLannotate 1.2.2; 21 found; start..end, strand, type, name):
     69..398     +  promoter       SV40 promoter: SV40 enhancer and early promoter
    410..789     +  enhancer       CMV enhancer: human cytomegalovirus immediate early enhancer
    790..989     +  promoter       CMV promoter: human cytomegalovirus (CMV) immediate early promoter
   1007..1187    +  LTR            5' LTR (truncated): truncated 5' long terminal repeat (LTR) from HIV-1
   1234..1359    +  misc_feature   HIV-1 Ψ: packaging signal of human immunodeficiency virus type 1
   1343..1681    +  CDS            HIV-1 gag (fragment): gag protein from human immunodeficiency virus 1; gag
   1856..2089    +  misc_feature   RRE: The Rev response element (RRE) of HIV-1 allows for Rev-dependent mRNA export from the nucleus to the cytoplasm.
   2210..2452    +  CDS            env (fragment): ENV_HV2ST - Experimental evidence at protein level: Swiss-Prot protein existence level 1. The gp120-gp41 heterodimer allows rapid transcytosis of the virus through CD4 negative cells such as simple epithelial monolayers of the intestinal, rectal and endocervical epithelial barriers. Both gp120 and gp41 specifically recognize glycosphingolipids galactosyl- ceramide (GalCer) or 3' sulfo-galactosyl-ceramide (GalS) present in the lipid rafts structures of epithelial cells. Binding to these alternative receptors allows the rapid transcytosis of the virus through the epithelial cells. This transcyto
   2465..2565    +  CDS            Rev (fragment): human immunodeficiency virus 1 (HIV-1) Rev protein; rev; enhances nuclear export of unspliced and incompletely spliced viral mRNAs
   2615..2732    +  misc_feature   cPPT/CTS: central polypurine tract and central termination sequence of HIV-1
   2869..3276    +  promoter       SFFV promoter: spleen focus-forming virus long terminal repeat (LTR) promoter
   3291..4790    +  CDS            gag (sequence partly withheld): GAG_HV1N5 - Experimental evidence at protein level: Swiss-Prot protein existence level 1. [p6-gag]: Plays a role in budding of the assembled particle by interacting with the host class E VPS proteins TSG101 and PDCD6IP/AIP1. From Human immunodeficiency virus type 1 group M subtype B (isolate NY5) (HIV-1).
   4809..5525    +  CDS            EGFP: EGFP is a basic (constitutively fluorescent) green fluorescent protein published in 1996, derived from Aequorea victoria. It is reported to be a rapidly-maturing weak dimer with moderate acid sensitivity.
   6038..6424    +  CDS            bsd: BSD_ASPTE - Experimental evidence at protein level: Swiss-Prot protein existence level 1. Catalyzes the deamination of the cytosine moiety of the antibiotics blasticidin S, cytomycin and acetylblasticidin S. From Aspergillus terreus.
   6437..7025    +  misc_feature   WPRE: woodchuck hepatitis virus posttranscriptional regulatory element
   7036..7536    +  CDS            nef (fragment): NEF_HV1LA - Experimental evidence at protein level: Swiss-Prot protein existence level 1. Extracellular Nef protein targets CD4(+) T-lymphocytes for apoptosis by interacting with CXCR4 surface receptors. From Human immunodeficiency virus type 1 group M subtype B (isolate Lai) (HIV-1).
   7543..7723    +  LTR            5' LTR (truncated): truncated 5' long terminal repeat (LTR) from HIV-1
   7794..8382    -  rep_origin     ori: high-copy-number ColE1/pMB1/pBR322/pUC origin of replication
   8553..9413    -  CDS            AmpR: β-lactamase; bla; confers resistance to ampicillin, carbenicillin, and related antibiotics
   9414..9518    -  promoter       AmpR promoter: bla
   9577..9629    -  misc_feature   bom (fragment): basis of mobility region from pBR322
