[The description below was written by a language model from this plasmid's Addgene catalogue record and pLannotate feature annotations shown in this document.]
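Description:
pscALPS gag-gfp Blasti is a 9.7 kb HIV-1-based lentiviral transfer vector built on the pscALPS Blasti backbone. It is propagated in E. coli through a high-copy ColE1/pUC-type origin and an ampicillin resistance gene (β-lactamase with its own promoter), and a fragment of the pBR322 bom region is also present. Upstream of the viral genome, an SV40 enhancer/early promoter region and a CMV enhancer/promoter sit next to a truncated 5' LTR, an arrangement that normally drives transcription of the vector genomic RNA in producer cells. The viral cis elements annotated are the Ψ packaging signal with an adjoining gag fragment, the Rev response element for Rev-dependent nuclear export, short env and rev fragments, the cPPT/CTS, and a second truncated LTR at the 3' end preceded by a nef fragment.

The payload is a fusion of full-length HIV-1 gag (annotated as matching the subtype B NY5 isolate) to EGFP, placed under the spleen focus-forming virus (SFFV) LTR promoter and cloned between XbaI and EcoRI sites. Downstream lies the Aspergillus terreus blasticidin S deaminase gene (bsd), which allows blasticidin selection of transduced mammalian cells. About 500 bp separate EGFP and bsd, and no feature is annotated in that gap, so the record does not state what element drives bsd expression. A WPRE follows to enhance transcript stability and expression. The stated purpose is SFFV-driven expression of gag-GFP, giving a fluorescent, selectable integrated reporter. The associated publication concerns transcriptional repression of proviruses by the HUSH complex and its counteraction by Vpx and Vpr, but the record does not describe this construct's specific role in that work.
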