Addgene plasmid #115803: pscALPS gag-gfp Blasti
Purpose: Express gag-gfp fusion driven by SFFV promoter
Depositing lab: Jeremy Luban. Depositing organization: University of Massachusetts, Worcester. Publication: Primate immunodeficiency virus proteins Vpx and Vpr counteract transcriptional repression of proviruses by the HUSH complex. Yurkovetskiy L, Guney MH, Kim K, Goh SL, McCauley S, Dauphin A, Diehl WE, Luban J. Nat Microbiol. 2018 Dec;3(12):1354-1361. doi: 10.1038/s41564-018-0256-x. Epub 2018 Oct 8. PubMed 30297740.
Backbone
  Vector backbone: pscALPS Blasti
  Vector type: Lentiviral
  Selectable markers: Blasticidin
Growth in bacteria
  Bacterial resistance: Ampicillin, 100 μg/mL
  Growth temperature: 30°C
  Growth strain: NEB Stable
  Copy number: High Copy
Gene/Insert
  Gene/Insert name: gag-gfp
  Promoter: SFFV
  Cloning method: Restriction Enzyme; 5′ cloning site XbaI (unknown if destroyed); 3′ cloning site EcoRI (unknown if destroyed)
Terms and licenses: Academic/Nonprofit Terms; Industry Terms: Not Available to Industry
Depositor comments: Blasti Insert . Please visit https://www.biorxiv.org/content/early/2018/04/03/293001 for bioRxiv preprint.
How to cite: pscALPS gag-gfp Blasti was a gift from Jeremy Luban (Addgene plasmid # 115803 ; http://n2t.net/addgene:115803 ; RRID:Addgene_115803)
