>Addgene plasmid #115803 | pscALPS gag-gfp Blasti | depositor partial sequence | sequence record 218751 | gag-gfp
TCTAGAGCCGCCATGGCGGCAAGGGCAAGCGTGCTGAGCGGGGGGGAGCTGGACAAATGGGAGAAAATCC
GGCTGAGACCTGGAGGCAAGAAACAGTATAAACTGAAGCACATCGTGTGGGCTAGCAGAGAACTGGAGAG
GTTCGCAGTCAACCCCGGCCTGCTGGAAACATCCGAGGGATGCCGACAGATTCTGGGGCAGCTGCAGCCT
TCCCTGCAGACTGGATCCGAGGAACTGCGCAGTCTGTACAACACAGTGGCCACCCTGTATTGCGTGCATC
AGCGGATTGACGTGAAAGATACCAAGGAGGCTCTGGACAAAATCGAGGAAGAGCAGAATAAGTCCAAGAA
AAAGGCACAGCAGGCGGCCGCAGATACAGGGAACAATAGCCAGGTGTCCCAGAACTAC
[693 nt withheld, positions 409-1101]
GCTGAGGCAATGAGCCAGGTCACCAATCCAGCCACAATCATGATTCAGAAGGGCAACTTCCGGAACCAGC
GCAAAACCGTGAAGTGCTTTAACTGTGGCAAAGAGGGGCATATCGCAAAGAATTGCAGGGCCCCTCGGAA
AAAGGGATGCTGGAAATGTGGAAAGGAAGGCCACCAGATGAAGGACTGTACTGAGAGACAGGCTAACTTC
CTGGGCAAAATTTGGCCCTCCCATAAGGGGAGACCCGGGAATTTTCTGCAGAGCCGGCCTGAGCCAACCG
CACCACCCGAAGAGAGTTTCAGGTTTGGCGAAGAGACTACCACACCATCACAGAAACAGGAACCCATCGA
CAAGGAGCTGTATCCTCTGGCAAGTCTGCGAAGCCTGTTTGGAAGCGACCCCTCATCTCAGGGCGGAAGC
GGCGGATCCATGGTCTCAAAGGGGGAAGAGCTGTTTACTGGGGTCGTGCCTATTCTGGTCGAACTGGACG
GGGATGTCAACGGCCACAAGTTTAGTGTGAGCGGAGAGGGAGAAGGCGACGCCACTTACGGAAAGCTGAC
CCTGAAATTCATTTGCACCACAGGCAAGCTGCCAGTGCCCTGGCCTACCCTGGTCACTACCCTGACATAC
GGCGTCCAGTGTTTTAGTAGGTATCCTGACCACATGAAGCAGCATGATTTCTTTAAATCAGCTATGCCAG
AGGGATACGTGCAGGAACGCACCATTTTCTTTAAGGACGATGGCAACTACAAGACTCGAGCAGAGGTGAA
GTTCGAAGGGGACACCCTGGTCAACCGGATCGAGCTGAAGGGAATCGACTTTAAAGAAGATGGAAACATC
CTGGGCCACAAGCTGGAGTACAACTATAATTCTCATAACGTGTACATCATGGCCGATAAGCAGAAAAACG
GGATTAAGGTCAATTTCAAAATCAGACACAACATCGAAGACGGCAGCGTGCAGCTGGCTGATCATTACCA
GCAGAACACACCAATTGGCGACGGGCCAGTGCTGCTGCCAGATAATCACTATCTGAGCACTCAGTCCGCC
CTGTCTAAGGACCCTAACGAGAAACGCGATCATATGGTGCTGCTGGAGTTCGTCACAGCCGCTGGGATCA
CTCTGGGAATGGACGAGCTGTATAAATGAGAATTC
